LOCUS       pR26_CAG_iBFP_Dest 16702 bp DNA circular UNA 15-JUN-2015
COMMENT
FEATURES             Location/Qualifiers
     misc_feature    1..1085
                     /label="R26 5' arm"
                     /label="Rosa26 5' Homology region"
     promoter        1651..3322
                     /label="CAG promoter"
     misc_feature    3385..3418
                     /label=loxp
                     /label="loxP site"
     misc_feature    3419..5890
                     /label="STOP cassette"
     CDS             complement(3496..4283)
                     /label=neo
                     /label="neomycin resistance CDS"
     polyA_signal    5014..5890
                     /label="pA stop signal"
                     /label="polyA region"
     misc_feature    5891..5924
                     /label=loxp(1)
                     /label="loxP site"
     misc_feature    5928..7646
                     /label="destination cloning cassette"
     misc_feature    5937..6061
                     /label=attR
                     /label="attR site"
     CDS             6170..6829
                     /label="Cm resistance"
                     /label="Chloramphenicol resistance"
     CDS             7171..7476
                     /label="ccdB selection"
                     /label="ccdB selection gene"
     misc_feature    7517..7641
                     /label=attR(1)
                     /label="attR site"
     misc_feature    7653..7686
                     /label=frt
                     /label="FRT site"
     misc_feature    7711..8278
                     /label=IRES
     CDS             8296..9015
                     /vntifkey="4"
                     /label=eBFP
     misc_feature    9023..9056
                     /label=frt(1)
                     /label="FRT site"
     polyA_signal    9057..9310
                     /label=pA
                     /label="polyA region"
     misc_feature    9311..13639
                     /label="R26 3'arm"
                     /label="Rosa26 3´Homology region"
     CDS             complement(15058..15915)
                     /label="ampicillin resistance"
ORIGIN
        1 CCGCGGCAGG CCCTCCGAGC GTGGTGGAGC CGTTCTGTGA GACAGCCGGG TACGAGTCGT
       61 GACGCTGGAA GGGGCAAGCG GGTGGTGGGC AGGAATGCGG TCCGCCCTGC AGCAACCGGA
      121 GGGGGAGGGA GAAGGGAGCG GAAAAGTCTC CACCGGACGC GGCCATGGCT CGGGGGGGGG
      181 GGGGCAGCGG AGGAGCGCTT CCGGCCGACG TCTCGTCGCT GATTGGCTTC TTTTCCTCCC
      241 GCCGTGTGTG AAAACACAAA TGGCGTGTTT TGGTTGGCGT AAGGCGCCTG TCAGTTAACG
      301 GCAGCCGGAG TGCGCAGCCG CCGGCAGCCT CGCTCTGCCC ACTGGGTGGG GCGGGAGGTA
      361 GGTGGGGTGA GGCGAGCTGG ACGTGCGGGC GCGGTCGGCC TCTGGCGGGG CGGGGGAGGG
      421 GAGGGAGGGT CAGCGAAAGT AGCTCGCGCG CGAGCGGCCG CCCACCCTCC CCTTCCTCTG
      481 GGGGAGTCGT TTTACCCGCC GCCGGCCGGG CCTCGTCGTC TGATTGGCTC TCGGGGCCCA
      541 GAAAACTGGC CCTTGCCATT GGCTCGTGTT CGTGCAAGTT GAGTCCATCC GCCGGCCAGC
      601 GGGGGCGGCG AGGAGGCGCT CCCAGGTTCC GGCCCTCCCC TCGGCCCCGC GCCGCAGAGT
      661 CTGGCCGCGC GCCCCTGCGC AACGTGGCAG GAAGCGCGCG CTGGGGGCGG GGACGGGCAG
      721 TAGGGCTGAG CGGCTGCGGG GCGGGTGCAA GCACGTTTCC GACTTGAGTT GCCTCAAGAG
      781 GGGCGTGCTG AGCCAGACCT CCATCGCGCA CTCCGGGGAG TGGAGGGAAG GAGCGAGGGC
      841 TCAGTTGGGC TGTTTTGGAG GCAGGAAGCA CTTGCTCTCC CAAAGTCGCT CTGAGTTGTT
      901 ATCAGTAAGG GAGCTGCAGT GGAGTAGGCG GGGAGAAGGC CGCACCCTTC TCCGGAGGGG
      961 GGAGGGGAGT GTTGCAATAC CTTTCTGGGA GTTCTCTGCT GCCTCCTGGC TTCTGAGGAC
     1021 CGCCCTGGGC CTGGGAGAAT CCCTTCCCCC TCTTCCCTCG TGATCTGCAA CTCCAGTCTT
     1081 TCTAGCATCT GTAGGGCGCA GTAGTCCAGG GTTTCCTTGA TGATGTCATA CTTATCCTGT
     1141 CCCTTTTTTT TCCACAGCTC GCGGTTGAGG ACAAACTCTT CGCGGTCTTT CCAGTGGTTA
     1201 ATTAACTCGA GGACTGTGCC TTCTAGTTGC CAGCCATCTG TTGTTTGCCC CTCCCCCGTG
     1261 CCTTCCTTGA CCCTGGAAGG TGCCACTCCC ACTGTCCTTT CCTAATAAAA TGAGGAAATT
     1321 GCATCGCATT GTCTGAGTAG GTGTCATTCT ATTCTGGGGG GTGGGGTGGG GCAGGACAGC
     1381 AAGGGGGAGG ATTGGGAAGA CAATAGCAGG CATGCTGGGG ATGCGGTCTA GCGACTGTGC
     1441 CTTCTAGTTG CCAGCCATCT GTTGTTTGCC CCTCCCCCGT GCCTTCCTTG ACCCTGGAAG
     1501 GTGCCACTCC CACTGTCCTT TCCTAATAAA ATGAGGAAAT TGCATCGCAT TGTCTGAGTA
     1561 GGTGTCATTC TATTCTGGGG GGTGGGGTGG GGCAGGACAG CAAGGGGGAG GATTGGGAAG
     1621 ACAATAGCAG GCATGCTGGG GATGCGGGTC GACATTGATT ATTGACTAGT TATTAATAGT
     1681 AATCAATTAC GGGGTCATTA GTTCATAGCC CATATATGGA GTTCCGCGTT ACATAACTTA
     1741 CGGTAAATGG CCCGCCTGGC TGACCGCCCA ACGACCCCCG CCCATTGACG TCAATAATGA
     1801 CGTATGTTCC CATAGTAACG CCAATAGGGA CTTTCCATTG ACGTCAATGG GTGGAGTATT
     1861 TACGGTAAAC TGCCCACTTG GCAGTACATC AAGTGTATCA TATGCCAAGT ACGCCCCCTA
     1921 TTGACGTCAA TGACGGTAAA TGGCCCGCCT GGCATTATGC CCAGTACATG ACCTTATGGG
     1981 ACTTTCCTAC TTGGCAGTAC ATCTACGTAT TAGTCATCGC TATTACCATG GTCGAGGTGA
     2041 GCCCCACGTT CTGCTTCACT CTCCCCATCT CCCCCCCCTC CCCACCCCCA ATTTTGTATT
     2101 TATTTATTTT TTAATTATTT TGTGCAGCGA TGGGGGCGGG GGGGGGGGGC GCGCGCCAGG
     2161 CGGGGCGGGG CGGGGCGAGG GGCGGGGCGG GGCGAGGCGG AGAGGTGCGG CGGCAGCCAA
     2221 TCAGAGCGGC GCGCTCCGAA AGTTTCCTTT TATGGCGAGG CGGCGGCGGC GGCGGCCCTA
     2281 TAAAAAGCGA AGCGCGCGGC GGGCGGGAGT CGCTGCGCGC TGCCTTCGCC CCGTGCCCCG
     2341 CTCCGCCGCC GCCTCGCGCC GCCCGCCCCG GCTCTGACTG ACCGCGTTAC TCCCACAGGT
     2401 GAGCGGGCGG GACGGCCCTT CTCCTCCGGG CTGTAATTAG CGCTTGGTTT AATGACGGCT
     2461 TGTTTCTTTT CTGTGGCTGC GTGAAAGCCT TGAGGGGCTC CGGGAGGGCC CTTTGTGCGG
     2521 GGGGAGCGGC TCGGGGGGTG CGTGCGTGTG TGTGTGCGTG GGGAGCGCCG CGTGCGGCTC
     2581 CGCGCTGCCC GGCGGCTGTG AGCGCTGCGG GCGCGGCGCG GGGCTTTGTG CGCTCCGCAG
     2641 TGTGCGCGAG GGGAGCGCGG CCGGGGGCGG TGCCCCGCGG TGCGGGGGGG GCTGCGAGGG
     2701 GAACAAAGGC TGCGTGCGGG GTGTGTGCGT GGGGGGGTGA GCAGGGGGTG TGGGCGCGTC
     2761 GGTCGGGCTG CAACCCCCCC TGCACCCCCC TCCCCGAGTT GCTGAGCACG GCCCGGCTTC
     2821 GGGTGCGGGG CTCCGTACGG GGCGTGGCGC GGGGCTCGCC GTGCCGGGCG GGGGGTGGCG
     2881 GCAGGTGGGG GTGCCGGGCG GGGCGGGGCC GCCTCGGGCC GGGGAGGGCT CGGGGGAGGG
     2941 GCGCGGCGGC CCCCGGAGCG CCGGCGGCTG TCGAGGCGCG GCGAGCCGCA GCCATTGCCT
     3001 TTTATGGTAA TCGTGCGAGA GGGCGCAGGG ACTTCCTTTG TCCCAAATCT GTGCGGAGCC
     3061 GAAATCTGGG AGGCGCCGCC GCACCCCCTC TAGCGGGCGC GGGGCGAAGC GGTGCGGCGC
     3121 CGGCAGGAAG GAAATGGGCG GGGAGGGCCT TCGTGCGTCG CCGCGCCGCC GTCCCCTTCT
     3181 CCCTCTCCAG CCTCGGGGCT GTCCGCGGGG GGACGGCTGC CTTCGGGGGG GACGGGGCAG
     3241 GGCGGGGTTC GGCTTCTGGC GTGTGACCGG CGGCTCTAGA GCCTCTGCTA ACCATGTTCA
     3301 TGCCTTCTTC TTTTTCCTAC AGCTCCTGGG CAACGTGCTG GTTATTGTGC TGTCTCATCA
     3361 TTTTGGCAAA GAATTCTTAA TTAAATAACT TCGTATAGCA TACATTATAC GAAGTTATGG
     3421 ATCCGAACAA ACGACCCAAC ACCCGTGCGT TTTATTCTGT CTTTTTATTG CCGATCCCCT
     3481 CAGAAGAACT CGTCAAGAAG GCGATAGAAG GCGATGCGCT GCGAATCGGG AGCGGCGATA
     3541 CCGTAAAGCA CGAGGAAGCG GTCAGCCCAT TCGCCGCCAA GCTCTTCAGC AATATCACGG
     3601 GTAGCCAACG CTATGTCCTG ATAGCGGTCC GCCACACCCA GCCGGCCACA GTCGATGAAT
     3661 CCAGAAAAGC GGCCATTTTC CACCATGATA TTCGGCAAGC AGGCATCGCC ATGGGTCACG
     3721 ACGAGATCCT CGCCGTCGGG CATGCGCGCC TTGAGCCTGG CGAACAGTTC GGCTGGCGCG
     3781 AGCCCCTGAT GCTCTTCGTC CAGATCATCC TGATCGACAA GACCGGCTTC CATCCGAGTA
     3841 CGTGCTCGCT CGATGCGATG TTTCGCTTGG TGGTCGAATG GGCAGGTAGC CGGATCAAGC
     3901 GTATGCAGCC GCCGCATTGC ATCAGCCATG ATGGATACTT TCTCGGCAGG AGCAAGGTGA
     3961 GATGACAGGA GATCCTGCCC CGGCACTTCG CCCAATAGCA GCCAGTCCCT TCCCGCTTCA
     4021 GTGACAACGT CGAGCACAGC TGCGCAAGGA ACGCCCGTCG TGGCCAGCCA CGATAGCCGC
     4081 GCTGCCTCGT CCTGCAGTTC ATTCAGGGCA CCGGACAGGT CGGTCTTGAC AAAAAGAACC
     4141 GGGCGCCCCT GCGCTGACAG CCGGAACACG GCGGCATCAG AGCAGCCGAT TGTCTGTTGT
     4201 GCCCAGTCAT AGCCGAATAG CCTCTCCACC CAAGCGGCCG GAGAACCTGC GTGCAATCCA
     4261 TCTTGTTCAA TGGCCGATCC CATATTGGCT GCAGGGTCGC TCGGTGTTCG AGGCCACACG
     4321 CGTCACCTTA ATATGCGAAG TGGACCTGGG ACCGCGCCGC CCCGACTGCA TCTGCGTGTT
     4381 CGAATTCGCC AATGACAAGA CGCTGGGCGG GGTTTGCTCG ACATTGGGTG GAAACATTCC
     4441 AGGCCTGGGT GGAGAGGCTT TTTGCTTCCT CTTGCAAAAC CACACTGCTC GACATTGGGT
     4501 GGAAACATTC CAGGCCTGGG TGGAGAGGCT TTTTGCTTCC TCTTGCAAAA CCACACTGCT
     4561 CGACTAGTGA TTAAAGTCGA CTCGGGGACA CCAAATATGG CGATCTCGGC CTTTTCGTTT
     4621 CTTGGAGCTG GGACATGTTT GCCATCGATC CATCTACCAC CAGAACGGCC GTTAGATCTG
     4681 CTGCCACCGT TGTTTCCACC GAAGAAACCA CCGTTGCCGT AACCACCACG ACGGTTGTTG
     4741 CTAAAGAAGC TGCCACCGCC ACGGCCACCG TTGTAGCCGC CGTTGTTGTT ATTGTAGTTG
     4801 CTCATGTTAT TTCTGGCACT TCTTGGTTTT CCTCTTAAGT GAGGAGGAAC ATAACCATTC
     4861 TCGTTGTTGT CGTTGATGCT TAAATTTTGC ACTTGTTCGC TCAGTTCAGC CATAATATGA
     4921 AATGCTTTTC TTGTTGTTCT TACGGAATAC CACTTGCCAC CTATCACCAC AACTAACTTT
     4981 TTCCCGTTCC TCCATCTCTT TTATATTTTT TTTCTCGAGG GATCTTTGTG AAGGAACCTT
     5041 ACTTCTGTGG TGTGACATAA TTGGACAAAC TACCTACAGA GATTTAAAGC TCTAAGGTAA
     5101 ATATAAAATT TTTAAGTGTA TAATGTGTTA AACTACTGAT TCTAATTGTT TGTGTATTTT
     5161 AGATTCCAAC CTATGGAACT GATGAATGGG AGCAGTGGTG GAATGCCTTT AATGAGGAAA
     5221 ACCTGTTTTG CTCAGAAGAA ATGCCATCTA GTGATGATGA GGCTACTGCT GACTCTCAAC
     5281 ATTCTACTCC TCCAAAAAAG AAGAGAAAGG TAGAAGACCC CAAGGACTTT CCTTCAGAAT
     5341 TGCTAAGTTT TTTGAGTCAT GCTGTGTTTA GTAATAGAAC TCTTGCTTGC TTTGCTATTT
     5401 ACACCACAAA GGAAAAAGCT GCACTGCTAT ACAAGAAAAT TATGGAAAAA TATTCTGTAA
     5461 CCTTTATAAG TAGGCATAAC AGTTATAATC ATAACATACT GTTTTTTCTT ACTCCACACA
     5521 GGCATAGAGT GTCTGCTATT AATAACTATG CTCAAAAATT GTGTACCTTT AGCTTTTTAA
     5581 TTTGTAAAGG GGTTAATAAG GAATATTTGA TGTATAGTGC CTTGACTAGA GATCATAATC
     5641 AGCCATACCA CATTTGTAGA GGTTTTACTT GCTTTAAAAA ACCTCCCACA CCTCCCCCTG
     5701 AACCTGAAAC ATAGAATGAA TGCAATTGTT GTTGTTAACT TGTTTATTGC AGCTTATAAT
     5761 GGTTACAAAT AAAGCAATAG CATCACAAAT TTCACAAATA AAGCATTTTT TTCACTGCAT
     5821 TCTAGTTGTG GTTTGTCCAA ACTCATCAAT GTATCTTATC ATGTCTGGAT CTGACATGGT
     5881 AAGTAAGCTT ATAACTTCGT ATAGCATACA TTATACGAAG TTATCGGCGC GCCATCACAA
     5941 GTTTGTACAA AAAAGCTGAA CGAGAAACGT AAAATGATAT AAATATCAAT ATATTAAATT
     6001 AGATTTTGCA TAAAAAACAG ACTACATAAT ACTGTAAAAC ACAACATATC CAGTCATATT
     6061 GGCGGCCGCA TTAGGCACCC CAGGCTTTAC ACTTTATGCT TCCGGCTCGT ATAATGTGTG
     6121 GATTTTGAGT TAGGATCCGT CGAGATTTTC AGGAGCTAAG GAAGCTAAAA TGGAGAAAAA
     6181 AATCACTGGA TATACCACCG TTGATATATC CCAATGGCAT CGTAAAGAAC ATTTTGAGGC
     6241 ATTTCAGTCA GTTGCTCAAT GTACCTATAA CCAGACCGTT CAGCTGGATA TTACGGCCTT
     6301 TTTAAAGACC GTAAAGAAAA ATAAGCACAA GTTTTATCCG GCCTTTATTC ACATTCTTGC
     6361 CCGCCTGATG AATGCTCATC CGGAATTCCG TATGGCAATG AAAGACGGTG AGCTGGTGAT
     6421 ATGGGATAGT GTTCACCCTT GTTACACCGT TTTCCATGAG CAAACTGAAA CGTTTTCATC
     6481 GCTCTGGAGT GAATACCACG ACGATTTCCG GCAGTTTCTA CACATATATT CGCAAGATGT
     6541 GGCGTGTTAC GGTGAAAACC TGGCCTATTT CCCTAAAGGG TTTATTGAGA ATATGTTTTT
     6601 CGTCTCAGCC AATCCCTGGG TGAGTTTCAC CAGTTTTGAT TTAAACGTGG CCAATATGGA
     6661 CAACTTCTTC GCCCCCGTTT TCACCATGGG CAAATATTAT ACGCAAGGCG ACAAGGTGCT
     6721 GATGCCGCTG GCGATTCAGG TTCATCATGC CGTTTGTGAT GGCTTCCATG TCGGCAGAAT
     6781 GCTTAATGAA TTACAACAGT ACTGCGATGA GTGGCAGGGC GGGGCGTAAA CGCGTGGATC
     6841 CGGCTTACTA AAAGCCAGAT AACAGTATGC GTATTTGCGC GCTGATTTTT GCGGTATAAG
     6901 AATATATACT GATATGTATA CCCGAAGTAT GTCAAAAAGA GGTATGCTAT GAAGCAGCGT
     6961 ATTACAGTGA CAGTTGACAG CGACAGCTAT CAGTTGCTCA AGGCATATAT GATGTCAATA
     7021 TCTCCGGTCT GGTAAGCACA ACCATGCAGA ATGAAGCCCG TCGTCTGCGT GCCGAACGCT
     7081 GGAAAGCGGA AAATCAGGAA GGGATGGCTG AGGTCGCCCG GTTTATTGAA ATGAACGGCT
     7141 CTTTTGCTGA CGAGAACAGG GGCTGGTGAA ATGCAGTTTA AGGTTTACAC CTATAAAAGA
     7201 GAGAGCCGTT ATCGTCTGTT TGTGGATGTA CAGAGTGATA TTATTGACAC GCCCGGGCGA
     7261 CGGATGGTGA TCCCCCTGGC CAGTGCACGT CTGCTGTCAG ATAAAGTCTC CCGTGAACTT
     7321 TACCCGGTGG TGCATATCGG GGATGAAAGC TGGCGCATGA TGACCACCGA TATGGCCAGT
     7381 GTGCCGGTCT CCGTTATCGG GGAAGAAGTG GCTGATCTCA GCCACCGCGA AAATGACATC
     7441 AAAAACGCCA TTAACCTGAT GTTCTGGGGA ATATAAATGT CAGGCTCCCT TATACACAGC
     7501 CAGTCTGCAG GTCGACCATA GTGACTGGAT ATGTTGTGTT TTACAGCATT ATGTAGTCTG
     7561 TTTTTTATGC AAAATCTAAT TTAATATATT GATATTTATA TCATTTTACG TTTCTCGTTC
     7621 AGCTTTCTTG TACAAAGTGG TGATGGCGCG CCGAAGTTCC TATACTTTCT AGAGAATAGG
     7681 AACTTCTCTC TCGAGGTTAA CGAATTCCGC CCCCCCCCCC TAACGTTACT GGCCGAAGCC
     7741 GCTTGGAATA AGGCCGGTGT GCGTTTGTCT ATATGTTATT TTCCACCATA TTGCCGTCTT
     7801 TTGGCAATGT GAGGGCCCGG AAACCTGGCC CTGTCTTCTT GACGAGCATT CCTAGGGGTC
     7861 TTTCCCCTCT CGCCAAAGGA ATGCAAGGTC TGTTGAATGT CGTGAAGGAA GCAGTTCCTC
     7921 TGGAAGCTTC TTGAAGACAA ACAACGTCTG TAGCGACCCT TTGCAGGCAG CGGAACCCCC
     7981 CACCTGGCGA CAGGTGCCTC TGCGGCCAAA AGCCACGTGT ATAAGATACA CCTGCAAAGG
     8041 CGGCACAACC CCAGTGCCAC GTTGTGAGTT GGATAGTTGT GGAAAGAGTC AAATGGCTCT
     8101 CCTCAAGCGT ATTCAACAAG GGGCTGAAGG ATGCCCAGAA GGTACCCCAT TGTATGGGAT
     8161 CTGATCTGGG GCCTCGGTGC ACATGCTTTA CATGTGTTTA GTCGAGGTTA AAAAAACGTC
     8221 TAGGCCCCCC GAACCACGGG GACGTGGTTT TCCTTTGAAA AACACGATGA TAATATGGCC
     8281 ACAACCCGGG ACACCATGGT GAGCAAGGGC GAGGAGCTGT TCACCGGGGT GGTGCCCATC
     8341 CTGGTCGAGC TGGACGGCGA CGTAAACGGC CACAAGTTCA GCGTGAGGGG CGAGGGCGAG
     8401 GGCGATGCCA CCAACGGCAA GCTGACCCTG AAGTTCATCT GCACCACCGG CAAGCTGCCC
     8461 GTGCCCTGGC CCACCCTCGT GACCACCCTG AGCCACGGCG TGCAGTGCTT CGCCCGCTAC
     8521 CCCGACCACA TGAAGCAGCA CGACTTCTTC AAGTCCGCCA TGCCCGAAGG CTACGTCCAG
     8581 GAGCGCACCA TCTTCTTCAA GGACGACGGC ACCTACAAGA CCCGCGCCGA GGTGAAGTTC
     8641 GAGGGCGACA CCCTGGTGAA CCGCATCGAG CTGAAGGGCG TCGACTTCAA GGAGGACGGC
     8701 AACATCCTGG GGCACAAGCT GGAGTACAAC TTCAACAGCC ACAACATCTA TATCATGGCC
     8761 GTCAAGCAGA AGAACGGCAT CAAGGTGAAC TTCAAGATCC GCCACAACGT GGAGGACGGC
     8821 AGCGTGCAGC TCGCCGACCA CTACCAGCAG AACACCCCCA TCGGCGACGG CCCCGTGCTG
     8881 CTGCCCGACA GCCACTACCT GAGCACCCAG TCCGTGCTGA GCAAAGACCC CAACGAGAAG
     8941 CGCGATCACA TGGTCCTGCT GGAGTTCCGC ACCGCCGCCG GGATCACTCT CGGCATGGAC
     9001 GAGCTGTACA AGTAACCCCG GGGAAGTTCC TATACTTTCT AGAGAATAGG AACTTCGCTA
     9061 GAGACTGTGC CTTCTAGTTG CCAGCCATCT GTTGTTTGCC CCTCCCCCGT GCCTTCCTTG
     9121 ACCCTGGAAG GTGCCACTCC CACTGTCCTT TCCTAATAAA ATGAGGAAAT TGCATCGCAT
     9181 TGTCTGAGTA GGTGTCATTC TATTCTGGGG GGTGGGGTGG GGCAGGACAG CAAGGGGGAG
     9241 GATTGGGAAG ACAATAGCAG GCATGCTGGG GATGCGGTCT AGCGCGGCCG CCGCGCCGAT
     9301 ATCGAATTCG CTAGAAGATG GGCGGGAGTC TTCTGGGCAG GCTTAAAGGC TAACCTGGTG
     9361 TGTGGGCGTT GTCCTGCAGG GGAATTGAAC AGGTGTAAAA TTGGAGGGAC AAGACTTCCC
     9421 ACAGATTTTC GGTTTTGTCG GGAAGTTTTT TAATAGGGGC AAATAAGGAA AATGGGAGGA
     9481 TAGGTAGTCA TCTGGGGTTT TATGCAGCAA AACTACAGGT TATTATTGCT TGTGATCCGC
     9541 CTCGGAGTAT TTTCCATCGA GGTAGATTAA AGACATGCTC ACCCGAGTTT TATACTCTCC
     9601 TGCTTGAGAT CCTTACTACA GTATGAAATT ACAGTGTCGC GAGTTAGACT ATGTAAGCAG
     9661 AATTTTAATC ATTTTTAAAG AGCCCAGTAC TTCATATCCA TTTCTCCCGC TCCTTCTGCA
     9721 GCCTTATCAA AAGGTATTTT AGAACACTCA TTTTAGCCCC ATTTTCATTT ATTATACTGG
     9781 CTTATCCAAC CCCTAGACAG AGCATTGGCA TTTTCCCTTT CCTGATCTTA GAAGTCTGAT
     9841 GACTCATGAA ACCAGACAGA TTAGTTACAT ACACCACAAA TCGAGGCTGT AGCTGGGGCC
     9901 TCAACACTGC AGTTCTTTTA TAACTCCTTA GTACACTTTT TGTTGATCCT TTGCCTTGAT
     9961 CCTTAATTTT CAGTGTCTAT CACCTCTCCC GTCAGGTGGT GTTCCACATT TGGGCCTATT
    10021 CTCAGTCCAG GGAGTTTTAC AACAATAGAT GTATTGAGAA TCCAACCTAA AGCTTAACTT
    10081 TCCACTCCCA TGAATGCCTC TCTCCTTTTT CTCCATTTAT AAACTGAGCT ATTAACCATT
    10141 AATGGTTTCC AGGTGGATGT CTCCTCCCCC AATATTACCT GATGTATCTT ACATATTGCC
    10201 AGGCTGATAT TTTAAGACAT TAAAAGGTAT ATTTCATTAT TGAGCCACAT GGTATTGATT
    10261 ACTGCTTACT AAAATTTTGT CATTGTACAC ATCTGTAAAA GGTGGTTCCT TTTGGAATGC
    10321 AAAGTTCAGG TGTTTGTTGT CTTTCCTGAC CTAAGGTCTT GTGAGCTTGT ATTTTTTCTA
    10381 TTTAAGCAGT GCTTTCTCTT GGACTGGCTT GACTCATGGC ATTCTACACG TTATTGCTGG
    10441 TCTAAATGTG ATTTTGCCAA GCTTCTTCAG GACCTATAAT TTTGCTTGAC TTGTAGCCAA
    10501 ACACAAGTAA AATGATTAAG CAACAAATGT ATTTGTGAAG CTTGGTTTTT AGGTTGTTGT
    10561 GTTGTGTGTG CTTGTGCTCT ATAATAATAC TATCCAGGGG CTGGAGAGGT GGCTCGGAGT
    10621 TCAAGAGCAC AGACTGCTCT TCCAGAAGTC CTGAGTTCAA TTCCCAGCAA CCACATGGTG
    10681 GCTCACAACC ATCTGTAATG GGATCTGATG CCCTCTTCTG GTGTGTCTGA AGACCACAAG
    10741 TGTATTCACA TTAAATAAAT AAATCCTCCT TCTTCTTCTT TTTTTTTTTT TTAAAGAGAA
    10801 TACTGTCTCC AGTAGAATTT ACTGAAGTAA TGAAATACTT TGTGTTTGTT CCAATATGGT
    10861 AGCCAATAAT CAAATTACTC TTTAAGCACT GGAAATGTTA CCAAGGAACT AATTTTTATT
    10921 TGAAGTGTAA CTGTGGACAG AGGAGCCATA ACTGCAGACT TGTGGGATAC AGAAGACCAA
    10981 TGCAGACTTT AATGTCTTTT CTCTTACACT AAGCAATAAA GAAATAAAAA TTGAACTTCT
    11041 AGTATCCTAT TTGTTTAAAC TGCTAGCTTT ACTTAACTTT TGTGCTTCAT CTATACAAAG
    11101 CTGAAAGCTA AGTCTGCAGC CATTACTAAA CATGAAAGCA AGTAATGATA ATTTTGGATT
    11161 TCAAAAATGT AGGGCCAGAG TTTAGCCAGC CAGTGGTGGT GCTTGCCTTT ATGCCTTTAA
    11221 TCCCAGCACT CTGGAGGCAG AGACAGGCAG ATCTCTGAGT TTGAGCCCAG CCTGGTCTAC
    11281 ACATCAAGTT CTATCTAGGA TAGCCAGGAA TACACACAGA AACCCTGTTG GGGAGGGGGG
    11341 CTCTGAGATT TCATAAAATT ATAATTGAAG CATTCCCTAA TGAGCCACTA TGGATGTGGC
    11401 TAAATCCGTC TACCTTTCTG ATGAGATTTG GGTATTATTT TTTCTGTCTC TGCTGTTGGT
    11461 TGGGTCTTTT GACACTGTGG GCTTTCTTTA AAGCCTCCTT CCTGCCATGT GGTCTCTTGT
    11521 TTGCTACTAA CTTCCCATGG CTTAAATGGC ATGGCTTTTT GCCTTCTAAG GGCAGCTGCT
    11581 GAGATTTGCA GCCTGATTTC CAGGGTGGGG TTGGGAAATC TTTCAAACAC TAAAATTGTC
    11641 CTTTAATTTT TTTTTTAAAA AATGGGTTAT ATAATAAACC TCATAAAATA GTTATGAGGA
    11701 GTGAGGTGGA CTAATATTAA ATGAGTCCCT CCCCTATAAA AGAGCTATTA AGGCTTTTTG
    11761 TCTTATACTT AACTTTTTTT TTAAATGTGG TATCTTTAGA ACCAAGGGTC TTAGAGTTTT
    11821 AGTATACAGA AACTGTTGCA TCGCTTAATC AGATTTTCTA GTTTCAAATC CAGAGAATCC
    11881 AAATTCTTCA CAGCCAAAGT CAAATTAAGA ATTTCTGACT TTTAATGTTA ATTTGCTTAC
    11941 TGTGAATATA AAAATGATAG CTTTTCCTGA GGCAGGGTCT CACTATGTAT CTCTGCCTGA
    12001 TCTGCAACAA GATATGTAGA CTAAAGTTCT GCCTGCTTTT GTCTCCTGAA TACTAAGGTT
    12061 AAAATGTAGT AATACTTTTG GAACTTGCAG GTCAGATTCT TTTATAGGGG ACACACTAAG
    12121 GGAGCTTGGG TGATAGTTGG TAAAATGTGT TTCAAGTGAT GAAAACTTGA ATTATTATCA
    12181 CCGCAACCTA CTTTTTAAAA AAAAAAGCCA GGCCTGTTAG AGCATGCTTA AGGGATCCCT
    12241 AGGACTTGCT GAGCACACAA GAGTAGTTAC TTGGCAGGCT CCTGGTGAGA GCATATTTCA
    12301 AAAAACAAGG CAGACAACCA AGAAACTACA GTTAAGGTTA CCTGTCTTTA AACCATCTGC
    12361 ATATACACAG GGATATTAAA ATATTCCAAA TAATATTTCA TTCAAGTTTT CCCCCATCAA
    12421 ATTGGGACAT GGATTTCTCC GGTGAATAGG CAGAGTTGGA AACTAAACAA ATGTTGGTTT
    12481 TGTGATTTGT GAAATTGTTT TCAAGTGATA GTTAAAGCCC ATGAGATACA GAACAAAGCT
    12541 GCTATTTCGA GGTCTCTTGG TTTATACTCA GAAGCACTTC TTTGGGTTTC CCTGCACTAT
    12601 CCTGATCATG TGCTAGGCCT ACCTTAGGCT GATTGTTGTT CAAATAAACT TAAGTTTCCT
    12661 GTCAGGTGAT GTCATATGAT TTCATATATC AAGGCAAAAC ATGTTATATA TGTTAAACAT
    12721 TTGTACTTAA TGTGAAAGTT AGGTCTTTGT GGGTTTGATT TTTAATTTTC AAAACCTGAG
    12781 CTAAATAAGT CATTTTTACA TGTCTTACAT TTGGTGGAAT TGTATAATTG TGGTTTGCAG
    12841 GCAAGACTCT CTGACCTAGT AACCCTACCT ATAGAGCACT TTGCTGGGTC ACAAGTCTAG
    12901 GAGTCAAGCA TTTCACCTTG AAGTTGAGAC GTTTTGTTAG TGTATACTAG TTTATATGTT
    12961 GGAGGACATG TTTATCCAGA AGATATTCAG GACTATTTTT GACTGGGCTA AGGAATTGAT
    13021 TCTGATTAGC ACTGTTAGTG AGCATTGAGT GGCCTTTAGG CTTGAATTGG AGTCACTTGT
    13081 ATATCTCAAA TAATGCTGGC CTTTTTTAAA AAGCCCTTGT TCTTTATCAC CCTGTTTTCT
    13141 ACATAATTTT TGTTCAAAGA AATACTTGTT TGGATCTCCT TTTGACAACA ATAGCATGTT
    13201 TTCAAGCCAT ATTTTTTTTC CTTTTTTTTT TTTTTTTTGG TTTTTCGAGA CAGGGTTTCT
    13261 CTGTATAGCC CTGGCTGTCC TGGAACTCAC TTTGTAGACC AGGCTGGCCT CGAACTCAGA
    13321 AATCCGCCTG CCTCTGCCTC CTGAGTGCCG GGATTAAAGG CGTGCACCAC CACGCCTGGC
    13381 TAAGTTGGAT ATTTTGTTAT ATAACTATAA CCAATACTAA CTCCACTGGG TGGATTTTTA
    13441 ATTCAGTCAG TAGTCTTAAG TGGTCTTTAT TGGCCCTTCA TTAAAATCTA CTGTTCACTC
    13501 TAACAGAGGC TGTTGGTACT AGTGGCACTT AAGCAACTTC CTACGGATAT ACTAGCAGAT
    13561 TAAGGGTCAG GGATAGAAAC TAGTCTAGCG TTTTGTATAC CTACCAGCTT TATACTACCT
    13621 TGTTCTGATA GAAATATTTA GGACATCTAG CTTATCGATC CGTCGACGGT ATCGATAAGC
    13681 TTGATATCGA ATTCTACCGG GTAGGGGAGG CGCTTTTCCA AGGCAGTCTG AGCATGCGCT
    13741 TAGCAGCCCC GCTGGCACTT GGCGCTACAC AAGTGGCCTT GGCCTCGCAC ACATTCCACA
    13801 TCCACCGGTA GGCGCCGCCG CCCTGCAGGC GATCGCTACG TACAGCTTTT GTTCCCTTTA
    13861 GTGAGGGTTA ATTGCGCGCT TGGCGTAATC ATGGTCATAG CTGTTTCCTG TGTGAAATTG
    13921 TTATCCGCTC ACAATTCCAC ACAACATACG AGCCGGAAGC ATAAAGTGTA AAGCCTGGGG
    13981 TGCCTAATGA GTGAGCTAAC TCACATTAAT TGCGTTGCGC TCACTGCCCG CTTTCCAGTC
    14041 GGGAAACCTG TCGTGCCAGC TGCATTAATG AATCGGCCAA CGCGCGGGGA GAGGCGGTTT
    14101 GCGTATTGGG CGCTCTTCCG CTTCCTCGCT CACTGACTCG CTGCGCTCGG TCGTTCGGCT
    14161 GCGGCGAGCG GTATCAGCTC ACTCAAAGGC GGTAATACGG TTATCCACAG AATCAGGGGA
    14221 TAACGCAGGA AAGAACATGT GAGCAAAAGG CCAGCAAAAG GCCAGGAACC GTAAAAAGGC
    14281 CGCGTTGCTG GCGTTTTTCC ATAGGCTCCG CCCCCCTGAC GAGCATCACA AAAATCGACG
    14341 CTCAAGTCAG AGGTGGCGAA ACCCGACAGG ACTATAAAGA TACCAGGCGT TTCCCCCTGG
    14401 AAGCTCCCTC GTGCGCTCTC CTGTTCCGAC CCTGCCGCTT ACCGGATACC TGTCCGCCTT
    14461 TCTCCCTTCG GGAAGCGTGG CGCTTTCTCA TAGCTCACGC TGTAGGTATC TCAGTTCGGT
    14521 GTAGGTCGTT CGCTCCAAGC TGGGCTGTGT GCACGAACCC CCCGTTCAGC CCGACCGCTG
    14581 CGCCTTATCC GGTAACTATC GTCTTGAGTC CAACCCGGTA AGACACGACT TATCGCCACT
    14641 GGCAGCAGCC ACTGGTAACA GGATTAGCAG AGCGAGGTAT GTAGGCGGTG CTACAGAGTT
    14701 CTTGAAGTGG TGGCCTAACT ACGGCTACAC TAGAAGGACA GTATTTGGTA TCTGCGCTCT
    14761 GCTGAAGCCA GTTACCTTCG GAAAAAGAGT TGGTAGCTCT TGATCCGGCA AACAAACCAC
    14821 CGCTGGTAGC GGTGGTTTTT TTGTTTGCAA GCAGCAGATT ACGCGCAGAA AAAAAGGATC
    14881 TCAAGAAGAT CCTTTGATCT TTTCTACGGG GTCTGACGCT CAGTGGAACG AAAACTCACG
    14941 TTAAGGGATT TTGGTCATGA GATTATCAAA AAGGATCTTC ACCTAGATCC TTTTAAATTA
    15001 AAAATGAAGT TTTAAATCAA TCTAAAGTAT ATATGAGTAA ACTTGGTCTG ACAGTTACCA
    15061 ATGCTTAATC AGTGAGGCAC CTATCTCAGC GATCTGTCTA TTTCGTTCAT CCATAGTTGC
    15121 CTGACTCCCC GTCGTGTAGA TAACTACGAT ACGGGAGGGC TTACCATCTG GCCCCAGTGC
    15181 TGCAATGATA CCGCGAGACC CACGCTCACC GGCTCCAGAT TTATCAGCAA TAAACCAGCC
    15241 AGCCGGAAGG GCCGAGCGCA GAAGTGGTCC TGCAACTTTA TCCGCCTCCA TCCAGTCTAT
    15301 TAATTGTTGC CGGGAAGCTA GAGTAAGTAG TTCGCCAGTT AATAGTTTGC GCAACGTTGT
    15361 TGCCATTGCT ACAGGCATCG TGGTGTCACG CTCGTCGTTT GGTATGGCTT CATTCAGCTC
    15421 CGGTTCCCAA CGATCAAGGC GAGTTACATG ATCCCCCATG TTGTGCAAAA AAGCGGTTAG
    15481 CTCCTTCGGT CCTCCGATCG TTGTCAGAAG TAAGTTGGCC GCAGTGTTAT CACTCATGGT
    15541 TATGGCAGCA CTGCATAATT CTCTTACTGT CATGCCATCC GTAAGATGCT TTTCTGTGAC
    15601 TGGTGAGTAC TCAACCAAGT CATTCTGAGA ATAGTGTATG CGGCGACCGA GTTGCTCTTG
    15661 CCCGGCGTCA ATACGGGATA ATACCGCGCC ACATAGCAGA ACTTTAAAAG TGCTCATCAT
    15721 TGGAAAACGT TCTTCGGGGC GAAAACTCTC AAGGATCTTA CCGCTGTTGA GATCCAGTTC
    15781 GATGTAACCC ACTCGTGCAC CCAACTGATC TTCAGCATCT TTTACTTTCA CCAGCGTTTC
    15841 TGGGTGAGCA AAAACAGGAA GGCAAAATGC CGCAAAAAAG GGAATAAGGG CGACACGGAA
    15901 ATGTTGAATA CTCATACTCT TCCTTTTTCA ATATTATTGA AGCATTTATC AGGGTTATTG
    15961 TCTCATGAGC GGATACATAT TTGAATGTAT TTAGAAAAAT AAACAAATAG GGGTTCCGCG
    16021 CACATTTCCC CGAAAAGTGC CACCTAAATT GTAAGCGTTA ATATTTTGTT AAAATTCGCG
    16081 TTAAATTTTT GTTAAATCAG CTCATTTTTT AACCAATAGG CCGAAATCGG CAAAATCCCT
    16141 TATAAATCAA AAGAATAGAC CGAGATAGGG TNNNNNNNNN NNNNNNNNNN NNNNNNNNNN
    16201 NNNNNNNNAA AGAACGTGGA CTCCAACGTC AAAGGNNNNN NNNNNNNNNN NNNNNNNNNN
    16261 NNNNNNNNNN NNNNNNNNNN NNNNTNNNNN NNNNNNNNNN NNNNNNNNNN NNNNNNNNNN
    16321 NNNNNNNNNN NNNNNNNNNN NNNNNNNNNN NNNNNNNNNN NNNNNNNNNN NNNNNNGNNN
    16381 NNNNNNNNNN NNNNNNNNNN NNNNNNNNNN NNNNNNNNNN NNNNNNNNNN NNNNNNNNNN
    16441 NNNNNNNNNN NNNNNNNNNN NNNNNNNNNN NNNNNNNNNN NNNNNNNNNN NNNNNNNNNN
    16501 NCCCATTCGC CATTCAGGCT GCGCAACTGT TGGGAAGGGC GATCGGTGCG GGCCTCTTCG
    16561 CTATTACGCC AGCTGGCGAA AGGGGGATGT GCTGCAAGGC GATTAAGTTG GGTAACGCCA
    16621 GGGTTTTCCC AGTCACGACG TTGTAAAACG ACGGCCAGTG AGCGCGCGTA ATACGACTCA
    16681 CTATAGGGCG AATTGGAGCT CC
//
