>Addgene plasmid #74282 | pR26 CAG/BFP Dest | depositor full sequence | sequence record 142357 | pR26 CAG/BFP Dest vector full sequence
CCGCGGCAGGCCCTCCGAGCGTGGTGGAGCCGTTCTGTGAGACAGCCGGGTACGAGTCGTGACGCTGGAA
GGGGCAAGCGGGTGGTGGGCAGGAATGCGGTCCGCCCTGCAGCAACCGGAGGGGGAGGGAGAAGGGAGCG
GAAAAGTCTCCACCGGACGCGGCCATGGCTCGGGGGGGGGGGGGCAGCGGAGGAGCGCTTCCGGCCGACG
TCTCGTCGCTGATTGGCTTCTTTTCCTCCCGCCGTGTGTGAAAACACAAATGGCGTGTTTTGGTTGGCGT
AAGGCGCCTGTCAGTTAACGGCAGCCGGAGTGCGCAGCCGCCGGCAGCCTCGCTCTGCCCACTGGGTGGG
GCGGGAGGTAGGTGGGGTGAGGCGAGCTGGACGTGCGGGCGCGGTCGGCCTCTGGCGGGGCGGGGGAGGG
GAGGGAGGGTCAGCGAAAGTAGCTCGCGCGCGAGCGGCCGCCCACCCTCCCCTTCCTCTGGGGGAGTCGT
TTTACCCGCCGCCGGCCGGGCCTCGTCGTCTGATTGGCTCTCGGGGCCCAGAAAACTGGCCCTTGCCATT
GGCTCGTGTTCGTGCAAGTTGAGTCCATCCGCCGGCCAGCGGGGGCGGCGAGGAGGCGCTCCCAGGTTCC
GGCCCTCCCCTCGGCCCCGCGCCGCAGAGTCTGGCCGCGCGCCCCTGCGCAACGTGGCAGGAAGCGCGCG
CTGGGGGCGGGGACGGGCAGTAGGGCTGAGCGGCTGCGGGGCGGGTGCAAGCACGTTTCCGACTTGAGTT
GCCTCAAGAGGGGCGTGCTGAGCCAGACCTCCATCGCGCACTCCGGGGAGTGGAGGGAAGGAGCGAGGGC
TCAGTTGGGCTGTTTTGGAGGCAGGAAGCACTTGCTCTCCCAAAGTCGCTCTGAGTTGTTATCAGTAAGG
GAGCTGCAGTGGAGTAGGCGGGGAGAAGGCCGCACCCTTCTCCGGAGGGGGGAGGGGAGTGTTGCAATAC
CTTTCTGGGAGTTCTCTGCTGCCTCCTGGCTTCTGAGGACCGCCCTGGGCCTGGGAGAATCCCTTCCCCC
TCTTCCCTCGTGATCTGCAACTCCAGTCTTTCTAGCATCTGTAGGGCGCAGTAGTCCAGGGTTTCCTTGA
TGATGTCATACTTATCCTGTCCCTTTTTTTTCCACAGCTCGCGGTTGAGGACAAACTCTTCGCGGTCTTT
CCAGTGGTTAATTAACTCGAGGACTGTGCCTTCTAGTTGCCAGCCATCTGTTGTTTGCCCCTCCCCCGTG
CCTTCCTTGACCCTGGAAGGTGCCACTCCCACTGTCCTTTCCTAATAAAATGAGGAAATTGCATCGCATT
GTCTGAGTAGGTGTCATTCTATTCTGGGGGGTGGGGTGGGGCAGGACAGCAAGGGGGAGGATTGGGAAGA
CAATAGCAGGCATGCTGGGGATGCGGTCTAGCGACTGTGCCTTCTAGTTGCCAGCCATCTGTTGTTTGCC
CCTCCCCCGTGCCTTCCTTGACCCTGGAAGGTGCCACTCCCACTGTCCTTTCCTAATAAAATGAGGAAAT
TGCATCGCATTGTCTGAGTAGGTGTCATTCTATTCTGGGGGGTGGGGTGGGGCAGGACAGCAAGGGGGAG
GATTGGGAAGACAATAGCAGGCATGCTGGGGATGCGGGTCGACATTGATTATTGACTAGTTATTAATAGT
AATCAATTACGGGGTCATTAGTTCATAGCCCATATATGGAGTTCCGCGTTACATAACTTACGGTAAATGG
CCCGCCTGGCTGACCGCCCAACGACCCCCGCCCATTGACGTCAATAATGACGTATGTTCCCATAGTAACG
CCAATAGGGACTTTCCATTGACGTCAATGGGTGGAGTATTTACGGTAAACTGCCCACTTGGCAGTACATC
AAGTGTATCATATGCCAAGTACGCCCCCTATTGACGTCAATGACGGTAAATGGCCCGCCTGGCATTATGC
CCAGTACATGACCTTATGGGACTTTCCTACTTGGCAGTACATCTACGTATTAGTCATCGCTATTACCATG
GTCGAGGTGAGCCCCACGTTCTGCTTCACTCTCCCCATCTCCCCCCCCTCCCCACCCCCAATTTTGTATT
TATTTATTTTTTAATTATTTTGTGCAGCGATGGGGGCGGGGGGGGGGGGCGCGCGCCAGGCGGGGCGGGG
CGGGGCGAGGGGCGGGGCGGGGCGAGGCGGAGAGGTGCGGCGGCAGCCAATCAGAGCGGCGCGCTCCGAA
AGTTTCCTTTTATGGCGAGGCGGCGGCGGCGGCGGCCCTATAAAAAGCGAAGCGCGCGGCGGGCGGGAGT
CGCTGCGCGCTGCCTTCGCCCCGTGCCCCGCTCCGCCGCCGCCTCGCGCCGCCCGCCCCGGCTCTGACTG
ACCGCGTTACTCCCACAGGTGAGCGGGCGGGACGGCCCTTCTCCTCCGGGCTGTAATTAGCGCTTGGTTT
AATGACGGCTTGTTTCTTTTCTGTGGCTGCGTGAAAGCCTTGAGGGGCTCCGGGAGGGCCCTTTGTGCGG
GGGGAGCGGCTCGGGGGGTGCGTGCGTGTGTGTGTGCGTGGGGAGCGCCGCGTGCGGCTCCGCGCTGCCC
GGCGGCTGTGAGCGCTGCGGGCGCGGCGCGGGGCTTTGTGCGCTCCGCAGTGTGCGCGAGGGGAGCGCGG
CCGGGGGCGGTGCCCCGCGGTGCGGGGGGGGCTGCGAGGGGAACAAAGGCTGCGTGCGGGGTGTGTGCGT
GGGGGGGTGAGCAGGGGGTGTGGGCGCGTCGGTCGGGCTGCAACCCCCCCTGCACCCCCCTCCCCGAGTT
GCTGAGCACGGCCCGGCTTCGGGTGCGGGGCTCCGTACGGGGCGTGGCGCGGGGCTCGCCGTGCCGGGCG
GGGGGTGGCGGCAGGTGGGGGTGCCGGGCGGGGCGGGGCCGCCTCGGGCCGGGGAGGGCTCGGGGGAGGG
GCGCGGCGGCCCCCGGAGCGCCGGCGGCTGTCGAGGCGCGGCGAGCCGCAGCCATTGCCTTTTATGGTAA
TCGTGCGAGAGGGCGCAGGGACTTCCTTTGTCCCAAATCTGTGCGGAGCCGAAATCTGGGAGGCGCCGCC
GCACCCCCTCTAGCGGGCGCGGGGCGAAGCGGTGCGGCGCCGGCAGGAAGGAAATGGGCGGGGAGGGCCT
TCGTGCGTCGCCGCGCCGCCGTCCCCTTCTCCCTCTCCAGCCTCGGGGCTGTCCGCGGGGGGACGGCTGC
CTTCGGGGGGGACGGGGCAGGGCGGGGTTCGGCTTCTGGCGTGTGACCGGCGGCTCTAGAGCCTCTGCTA
ACCATGTTCATGCCTTCTTCTTTTTCCTACAGCTCCTGGGCAACGTGCTGGTTATTGTGCTGTCTCATCA
TTTTGGCAAAGAATTCTTAATTAAATAACTTCGTATAGCATACATTATACGAAGTTATGGATCCGAACAA
ACGACCCAACACCCGTGCGTTTTATTCTGTCTTTTTATTGCCGATCCCCTCAGAAGAACTCGTCAAGAAG
GCGATAGAAGGCGATGCGCTGCGAATCGGGAGCGGCGATACCGTAAAGCACGAGGAAGCGGTCAGCCCAT
TCGCCGCCAAGCTCTTCAGCAATATCACGGGTAGCCAACGCTATGTCCTGATAGCGGTCCGCCACACCCA
GCCGGCCACAGTCGATGAATCCAGAAAAGCGGCCATTTTCCACCATGATATTCGGCAAGCAGGCATCGCC
ATGGGTCACGACGAGATCCTCGCCGTCGGGCATGCGCGCCTTGAGCCTGGCGAACAGTTCGGCTGGCGCG
AGCCCCTGATGCTCTTCGTCCAGATCATCCTGATCGACAAGACCGGCTTCCATCCGAGTACGTGCTCGCT
CGATGCGATGTTTCGCTTGGTGGTCGAATGGGCAGGTAGCCGGATCAAGCGTATGCAGCCGCCGCATTGC
ATCAGCCATGATGGATACTTTCTCGGCAGGAGCAAGGTGAGATGACAGGAGATCCTGCCCCGGCACTTCG
CCCAATAGCAGCCAGTCCCTTCCCGCTTCAGTGACAACGTCGAGCACAGCTGCGCAAGGAACGCCCGTCG
TGGCCAGCCACGATAGCCGCGCTGCCTCGTCCTGCAGTTCATTCAGGGCACCGGACAGGTCGGTCTTGAC
AAAAAGAACCGGGCGCCCCTGCGCTGACAGCCGGAACACGGCGGCATCAGAGCAGCCGATTGTCTGTTGT
GCCCAGTCATAGCCGAATAGCCTCTCCACCCAAGCGGCCGGAGAACCTGCGTGCAATCCATCTTGTTCAA
TGGCCGATCCCATATTGGCTGCAGGGTCGCTCGGTGTTCGAGGCCACACGCGTCACCTTAATATGCGAAG
TGGACCTGGGACCGCGCCGCCCCGACTGCATCTGCGTGTTCGAATTCGCCAATGACAAGACGCTGGGCGG
GGTTTGCTCGACATTGGGTGGAAACATTCCAGGCCTGGGTGGAGAGGCTTTTTGCTTCCTCTTGCAAAAC
CACACTGCTCGACATTGGGTGGAAACATTCCAGGCCTGGGTGGAGAGGCTTTTTGCTTCCTCTTGCAAAA
CCACACTGCTCGACTAGTGATTAAAGTCGACTCGGGGACACCAAATATGGCGATCTCGGCCTTTTCGTTT
CTTGGAGCTGGGACATGTTTGCCATCGATCCATCTACCACCAGAACGGCCGTTAGATCTGCTGCCACCGT
TGTTTCCACCGAAGAAACCACCGTTGCCGTAACCACCACGACGGTTGTTGCTAAAGAAGCTGCCACCGCC
ACGGCCACCGTTGTAGCCGCCGTTGTTGTTATTGTAGTTGCTCATGTTATTTCTGGCACTTCTTGGTTTT
CCTCTTAAGTGAGGAGGAACATAACCATTCTCGTTGTTGTCGTTGATGCTTAAATTTTGCACTTGTTCGC
TCAGTTCAGCCATAATATGAAATGCTTTTCTTGTTGTTCTTACGGAATACCACTTGCCACCTATCACCAC
AACTAACTTTTTCCCGTTCCTCCATCTCTTTTATATTTTTTTTCTCGAGGGATCTTTGTGAAGGAACCTT
ACTTCTGTGGTGTGACATAATTGGACAAACTACCTACAGAGATTTAAAGCTCTAAGGTAAATATAAAATT
TTTAAGTGTATAATGTGTTAAACTACTGATTCTAATTGTTTGTGTATTTTAGATTCCAACCTATGGAACT
GATGAATGGGAGCAGTGGTGGAATGCCTTTAATGAGGAAAACCTGTTTTGCTCAGAAGAAATGCCATCTA
GTGATGATGAGGCTACTGCTGACTCTCAACATTCTACTCCTCCAAAAAAGAAGAGAAAGGTAGAAGACCC
CAAGGACTTTCCTTCAGAATTGCTAAGTTTTTTGAGTCATGCTGTGTTTAGTAATAGAACTCTTGCTTGC
TTTGCTATTTACACCACAAAGGAAAAAGCTGCACTGCTATACAAGAAAATTATGGAAAAATATTCTGTAA
CCTTTATAAGTAGGCATAACAGTTATAATCATAACATACTGTTTTTTCTTACTCCACACAGGCATAGAGT
GTCTGCTATTAATAACTATGCTCAAAAATTGTGTACCTTTAGCTTTTTAATTTGTAAAGGGGTTAATAAG
GAATATTTGATGTATAGTGCCTTGACTAGAGATCATAATCAGCCATACCACATTTGTAGAGGTTTTACTT
GCTTTAAAAAACCTCCCACACCTCCCCCTGAACCTGAAACATAGAATGAATGCAATTGTTGTTGTTAACT
TGTTTATTGCAGCTTATAATGGTTACAAATAAAGCAATAGCATCACAAATTTCACAAATAAAGCATTTTT
TTCACTGCATTCTAGTTGTGGTTTGTCCAAACTCATCAATGTATCTTATCATGTCTGGATCTGACATGGT
AAGTAAGCTTATAACTTCGTATAGCATACATTATACGAAGTTATCGGCGCGCCATCACAAGTTTGTACAA
AAAAGCTGAACGAGAAACGTAAAATGATATAAATATCAATATATTAAATTAGATTTTGCATAAAAAACAG
ACTACATAATACTGTAAAACACAACATATCCAGTCATATTGGCGGCCGCATTAGGCACCCCAGGCTTTAC
ACTTTATGCTTCCGGCTCGTATAATGTGTGGATTTTGAGTTAGGATCCGTCGAGATTTTCAGGAGCTAAG
GAAGCTAAAATGGAGAAAAAAATCACTGGATATACCACCGTTGATATATCCCAATGGCATCGTAAAGAAC
ATTTTGAGGCATTTCAGTCAGTTGCTCAATGTACCTATAACCAGACCGTTCAGCTGGATATTACGGCCTT
TTTAAAGACCGTAAAGAAAAATAAGCACAAGTTTTATCCGGCCTTTATTCACATTCTTGCCCGCCTGATG
AATGCTCATCCGGAATTCCGTATGGCAATGAAAGACGGTGAGCTGGTGATATGGGATAGTGTTCACCCTT
GTTACACCGTTTTCCATGAGCAAACTGAAACGTTTTCATCGCTCTGGAGTGAATACCACGACGATTTCCG
GCAGTTTCTACACATATATTCGCAAGATGTGGCGTGTTACGGTGAAAACCTGGCCTATTTCCCTAAAGGG
TTTATTGAGAATATGTTTTTCGTCTCAGCCAATCCCTGGGTGAGTTTCACCAGTTTTGATTTAAACGTGG
CCAATATGGACAACTTCTTCGCCCCCGTTTTCACCATGGGCAAATATTATACGCAAGGCGACAAGGTGCT
GATGCCGCTGGCGATTCAGGTTCATCATGCCGTTTGTGATGGCTTCCATGTCGGCAGAATGCTTAATGAA
TTACAACAGTACTGCGATGAGTGGCAGGGCGGGGCGTAAACGCGTGGATCCGGCTTACTAAAAGCCAGAT
AACAGTATGCGTATTTGCGCGCTGATTTTTGCGGTATAAGAATATATACTGATATGTATACCCGAAGTAT
GTCAAAAAGAGGTATGCTATGAAGCAGCGTATTACAGTGACAGTTGACAGCGACAGCTATCAGTTGCTCA
AGGCATATATGATGTCAATATCTCCGGTCTGGTAAGCACAACCATGCAGAATGAAGCCCGTCGTCTGCGT
GCCGAACGCTGGAAAGCGGAAAATCAGGAAGGGATGGCTGAGGTCGCCCGGTTTATTGAAATGAACGGCT
CTTTTGCTGACGAGAACAGGGGCTGGTGAAATGCAGTTTAAGGTTTACACCTATAAAAGAGAGAGCCGTT
ATCGTCTGTTTGTGGATGTACAGAGTGATATTATTGACACGCCCGGGCGACGGATGGTGATCCCCCTGGC
CAGTGCACGTCTGCTGTCAGATAAAGTCTCCCGTGAACTTTACCCGGTGGTGCATATCGGGGATGAAAGC
TGGCGCATGATGACCACCGATATGGCCAGTGTGCCGGTCTCCGTTATCGGGGAAGAAGTGGCTGATCTCA
GCCACCGCGAAAATGACATCAAAAACGCCATTAACCTGATGTTCTGGGGAATATAAATGTCAGGCTCCCT
TATACACAGCCAGTCTGCAGGTCGACCATAGTGACTGGATATGTTGTGTTTTACAGCATTATGTAGTCTG
TTTTTTATGCAAAATCTAATTTAATATATTGATATTTATATCATTTTACGTTTCTCGTTCAGCTTTCTTG
TACAAAGTGGTGATGGCGCGCCGAAGTTCCTATACTTTCTAGAGAATAGGAACTTCTCTCTCGAGGTTAA
CGAATTCCGCCCCCCCCCCCTAACGTTACTGGCCGAAGCCGCTTGGAATAAGGCCGGTGTGCGTTTGTCT
ATATGTTATTTTCCACCATATTGCCGTCTTTTGGCAATGTGAGGGCCCGGAAACCTGGCCCTGTCTTCTT
GACGAGCATTCCTAGGGGTCTTTCCCCTCTCGCCAAAGGAATGCAAGGTCTGTTGAATGTCGTGAAGGAA
GCAGTTCCTCTGGAAGCTTCTTGAAGACAAACAACGTCTGTAGCGACCCTTTGCAGGCAGCGGAACCCCC
CACCTGGCGACAGGTGCCTCTGCGGCCAAAAGCCACGTGTATAAGATACACCTGCAAAGGCGGCACAACC
CCAGTGCCACGTTGTGAGTTGGATAGTTGTGGAAAGAGTCAAATGGCTCTCCTCAAGCGTATTCAACAAG
GGGCTGAAGGATGCCCAGAAGGTACCCCATTGTATGGGATCTGATCTGGGGCCTCGGTGCACATGCTTTA
CATGTGTTTAGTCGAGGTTAAAAAAACGTCTAGGCCCCCCGAACCACGGGGACGTGGTTTTCCTTTGAAA
AACACGATGATAATATGGCCACAACCCGGGATGGTGAGCAAGGGCGAGGAGCTGTTCACCGGGGTGGTGC
CCATCCTGGTCGAGCTGGACGGCGACGTAAACGGCCACAAGTTCAGCGTGAGGGGCGAGGGCGAGGGCGA
TGCCACCAACGGCAAGCTGACCCTGAAGTTCATCTGCACCACCGGCAAGCTGCCCGTGCCCTGGCCCACC
CTCGTGACCACCCTGAGCCACGGCGTGCAGTGCTTCGCCCGCTACCCCGACCACATGAAGCAGCACGACT
TCTTCAAGTCCGCCATGCCCGAAGGCTACGTCCAGGAGCGCACCATCTTCTTCAAGGACGACGGCACCTA
CAAGACCCGCGCCGAGGTGAAGTTCGAGGGCGACACCCTGGTGAACCGCATCGAGCTGAAGGGCGTCGAC
TTCAAGGAGGACGGCAACATCCTGGGGCACAAGCTGGAGTACAACTTCAACAGCCACAACATCTATATCA
TGGCCGTCAAGCAGAAGAACGGCATCAAGGTGAACTTCAAGATCCGCCACAACGTGGAGGACGGCAGCGT
GCAGCTCGCCGACCACTACCAGCAGAACACCCCCATCGGCGACGGCCCCGTGCTGCTGCCCGACAGCCAC
TACCTGAGCACCCAGTCCGTGCTGAGCAAAGACCCCAACGAGAAGCGCGATCACATGGTCCTGCTGGAGT
TCCGCACCGCCGCCGGGATCACTCTCGGCATGGACGAGCTGTACAAGTAACCCCGGGGAAGTTCCTATAC
TTTCTAGAGAATAGGAACTTCGCTAGAGACTGTGCCTTCTAGTTGCCAGCCATCTGTTGTTTGCCCCTCC
CCCGTGCCTTCCTTGACCCTGGAAGGTGCCACTCCCACTGTCCTTTCCTAATAAAATGAGGAAATTGCAT
CGCATTGTCTGAGTAGGTGTCATTCTATTCTGGGGGGTGGGGTGGGGCAGGACAGCAAGGGGGAGGATTG
GGAAGACAATAGCAGGCATGCTGGGGATGCGGTCTAGCGCGGCCGCCGCGCCGATATCGAATTCGCTAGA
AGATGGGCGGGAGTCTTCTGGGCAGGCTTAAAGGCTAACCTGGTGTGTGGGCGTTGTCCTGCAGGGGAAT
TGAACAGGTGTAAAATTGGAGGGACAAGACTTCCCACAGATTTTCGGTTTTGTCGGGAAGTTTTTTAATA
GGGGCAAATAAGGAAAATGGGAGGATAGGTAGTCATCTGGGGTTTTATGCAGCAAAACTACAGGTTATTA
TTGCTTGTGATCCGCCTCGGAGTATTTTCCATCGAGGTAGATTAAAGACATGCTCACCCGAGTTTTATAC
TCTCCTGCTTGAGATCCTTACTACAGTATGAAATTACAGTGTCGCGAGTTAGACTATGTAAGCAGAATTT
TAATCATTTTTAAAGAGCCCAGTACTTCATATCCATTTCTCCCGCTCCTTCTGCAGCCTTATCAAAAGGT
ATTTTAGAACACTCATTTTAGCCCCATTTTCATTTATTATACTGGCTTATCCAACCCCTAGACAGAGCAT
TGGCATTTTCCCTTTCCTGATCTTAGAAGTCTGATGACTCATGAAACCAGACAGATTAGTTACATACACC
ACAAATCGAGGCTGTAGCTGGGGCCTCAACACTGCAGTTCTTTTATAACTCCTTAGTACACTTTTTGTTG
ATCCTTTGCCTTGATCCTTAATTTTCAGTGTCTATCACCTCTCCCGTCAGGTGGTGTTCCACATTTGGGC
CTATTCTCAGTCCAGGGAGTTTTACAACAATAGATGTATTGAGAATCCAACCTAAAGCTTAACTTTCCAC
TCCCATGAATGCCTCTCTCCTTTTTCTCCATTTATAAACTGAGCTATTAACCATTAATGGTTTCCAGGTG
GATGTCTCCTCCCCCAATATTACCTGATGTATCTTACATATTGCCAGGCTGATATTTTAAGACATTAAAA
GGTATATTTCATTATTGAGCCACATGGTATTGATTACTGCTTACTAAAATTTTGTCATTGTACACATCTG
TAAAAGGTGGTTCCTTTTGGAATGCAAAGTTCAGGTGTTTGTTGTCTTTCCTGACCTAAGGTCTTGTGAG
CTTGTATTTTTTCTATTTAAGCAGTGCTTTCTCTTGGACTGGCTTGACTCATGGCATTCTACACGTTATT
GCTGGTCTAAATGTGATTTTGCCAAGCTTCTTCAGGACCTATAATTTTGCTTGACTTGTAGCCAAACACA
AGTAAAATGATTAAGCAACAAATGTATTTGTGAAGCTTGGTTTTTAGGTTGTTGTGTTGTGTGTGCTTGT
GCTCTATAATAATACTATCCAGGGGCTGGAGAGGTGGCTCGGAGTTCAAGAGCACAGACTGCTCTTCCAG
AAGTCCTGAGTTCAATTCCCAGCAACCACATGGTGGCTCACAACCATCTGTAATGGGATCTGATGCCCTC
TTCTGGTGTGTCTGAAGACCACAAGTGTATTCACATTAAATAAATAAATCCTCCTTCTTCTTCTTTTTTT
TTTTTTTAAAGAGAATACTGTCTCCAGTAGAATTTACTGAAGTAATGAAATACTTTGTGTTTGTTCCAAT
ATGGTAGCCAATAATCAAATTACTCTTTAAGCACTGGAAATGTTACCAAGGAACTAATTTTTATTTGAAG
TGTAACTGTGGACAGAGGAGCCATAACTGCAGACTTGTGGGATACAGAAGACCAATGCAGACTTTAATGT
CTTTTCTCTTACACTAAGCAATAAAGAAATAAAAATTGAACTTCTAGTATCCTATTTGTTTAAACTGCTA
GCTTTACTTAACTTTTGTGCTTCATCTATACAAAGCTGAAAGCTAAGTCTGCAGCCATTACTAAACATGA
AAGCAAGTAATGATAATTTTGGATTTCAAAAATGTAGGGCCAGAGTTTAGCCAGCCAGTGGTGGTGCTTG
CCTTTATGCCTTTAATCCCAGCACTCTGGAGGCAGAGACAGGCAGATCTCTGAGTTTGAGCCCAGCCTGG
TCTACACATCAAGTTCTATCTAGGATAGCCAGGAATACACACAGAAACCCTGTTGGGGAGGGGGGCTCTG
AGATTTCATAAAATTATAATTGAAGCATTCCCTAATGAGCCACTATGGATGTGGCTAAATCCGTCTACCT
TTCTGATGAGATTTGGGTATTATTTTTTCTGTCTCTGCTGTTGGTTGGGTCTTTTGACACTGTGGGCTTT
CTTTAAAGCCTCCTTCCTGCCATGTGGTCTCTTGTTTGCTACTAACTTCCCATGGCTTAAATGGCATGGC
TTTTTGCCTTCTAAGGGCAGCTGCTGAGATTTGCAGCCTGATTTCCAGGGTGGGGTTGGGAAATCTTTCA
AACACTAAAATTGTCCTTTAATTTTTTTTTTAAAAAATGGGTTATATAATAAACCTCATAAAATAGTTAT
GAGGAGTGAGGTGGACTAATATTAAATGAGTCCCTCCCCTATAAAAGAGCTATTAAGGCTTTTTGTCTTA
TACTTAACTTTTTTTTTAAATGTGGTATCTTTAGAACCAAGGGTCTTAGAGTTTTAGTATACAGAAACTG
TTGCATCGCTTAATCAGATTTTCTAGTTTCAAATCCAGAGAATCCAAATTCTTCACAGCCAAAGTCAAAT
TAAGAATTTCTGACTTTTAATGTTAATTTGCTTACTGTGAATATAAAAATGATAGCTTTTCCTGAGGCAG
GGTCTCACTATGTATCTCTGCCTGATCTGCAACAAGATATGTAGACTAAAGTTCTGCCTGCTTTTGTCTC
CTGAATACTAAGGTTAAAATGTAGTAATACTTTTGGAACTTGCAGGTCAGATTCTTTTATAGGGGACACA
CTAAGGGAGCTTGGGTGATAGTTGGTAAAATGTGTTTCAAGTGATGAAAACTTGAATTATTATCACCGCA
ACCTACTTTTTAAAAAAAAAAGCCAGGCCTGTTAGAGCATGCTTAAGGGATCCCTAGGACTTGCTGAGCA
CACAAGAGTAGTTACTTGGCAGGCTCCTGGTGAGAGCATATTTCAAAAAACAAGGCAGACAACCAAGAAA
CTACAGTTAAGGTTACCTGTCTTTAAACCATCTGCATATACACAGGGATATTAAAATATTCCAAATAATA
TTTCATTCAAGTTTTCCCCCATCAAATTGGGACATGGATTTCTCCGGTGAATAGGCAGAGTTGGAAACTA
AACAAATGTTGGTTTTGTGATTTGTGAAATTGTTTTCAAGTGATAGTTAAAGCCCATGAGATACAGAACA
AAGCTGCTATTTCGAGGTCTCTTGGTTTATACTCAGAAGCACTTCTTTGGGTTTCCCTGCACTATCCTGA
TCATGTGCTAGGCCTACCTTAGGCTGATTGTTGTTCAAATAAACTTAAGTTTCCTGTCAGGTGATGTCAT
ATGATTTCATATATCAAGGCAAAACATGTTATATATGTTAAACATTTGTACTTAATGTGAAAGTTAGGTC
TTTGTGGGTTTGATTTTTAATTTTCAAAACCTGAGCTAAATAAGTCATTTTTACATGTCTTACATTTGGT
GGAATTGTATAATTGTGGTTTGCAGGCAAGACTCTCTGACCTAGTAACCCTACCTATAGAGCACTTTGCT
GGGTCACAAGTCTAGGAGTCAAGCATTTCACCTTGAAGTTGAGACGTTTTGTTAGTGTATACTAGTTTAT
ATGTTGGAGGACATGTTTATCCAGAAGATATTCAGGACTATTTTTGACTGGGCTAAGGAATTGATTCTGA
TTAGCACTGTTAGTGAGCATTGAGTGGCCTTTAGGCTTGAATTGGAGTCACTTGTATATCTCAAATAATG
CTGGCCTTTTTTAAAAAGCCCTTGTTCTTTATCACCCTGTTTTCTACATAATTTTTGTTCAAAGAAATAC
TTGTTTGGATCTCCTTTTGACAACAATAGCATGTTTTCAAGCCATATTTTTTTTCCTTTTTTTTTTTTTT
TTTGGTTTTTCGAGACAGGGTTTCTCTGTATAGCCCTGGCTGTCCTGGAACTCACTTTGTAGACCAGGCT
GGCCTCGAACTCAGAAATCCGCCTGCCTCTGCCTCCTGAGTGCCGGGATTAAAGGCGTGCACCACCACGC
CTGGCTAAGTTGGATATTTTGTTATATAACTATAACCAATACTAACTCCACTGGGTGGATTTTTAATTCA
GTCAGTAGTCTTAAGTGGTCTTTATTGGCCCTTCATTAAAATCTACTGTTCACTCTAACAGAGGCTGTTG
GTACTAGTGGCACTTAAGCAACTTCCTACGGATATACTAGCAGATTAAGGGTCAGGGATAGAAACTAGTC
TAGCGTTTTGTATACCTACCAGCTTTATACTACCTTGTTCTGATAGAAATATTTCAGGACATCTAGCTTA
TCGATACCGTCGACGGTATCGATAAGCTTGATATCGAATTCTACCGGGTAGGGGAGGCGCTTTTCCCAAG
GCAGTCTGGAGCATGCGCTTTAGCAGCCCCGCTGGGCACTTGGCGCTACACAAGTGGCCTCTGGCCTCGC
ACACATTCCACATCCACCGGTAGGCGCCGCCGCCCTGCAGGGCGATCGCTACGTACAGCTTTTGTTCCCT
TTAGTGAGGGTTAATTGCGCGCTTGGCGTAATCATGGTCATAGCTGTTTCCTGTGTGAAATTGTTATCCG
CTCACAATTCCACACAACATACGAGCCGGAAGCATAAAGTGTAAAGCCTGGGGTGCCTAATGAGTGAGCT
AACTCACATTAATTGCGTTGCGCTCACTGCCCGCTTTCCAGTCGGGAAACCTGTCGTGCCAGCTGCATTA
ATGAATCGGCCAACGCGCGGGGAGAGGCGGTTTGCGTATTGGGCGCTCTTCCGCTTCCTCGCTCACTGAC
TCGCTGCGCTCGGTCGTTCGGCTGCGGCGAGCGGTATCAGCTCACTCAAAGGCGGTAATACGGTTATCCA
CAGAATCAGGGGATAACGCAGGAAAGAACATGTGAGCAAAAGGCCAGCAAAAGGCCAGGAACCGTAAAAA
GGCCGCGTTGCTGGCGTTTTTCCATAGGCTCCGCCCCCCTGACGAGCATCACAAAAATCGACGCTCAAGT
CAGAGGTGGCGAAACCCGACAGGACTATAAAGATACCAGGCGTTTCCCCCTGGAAGCTCCCTCGTGCGCT
CTCCTGTTCCGACCCTGCCGCTTACCGGATACCTGTCCGCCTTTCTCCCTTCGGGAAGCGTGGCGCTTTC
TCATAGCTCACGCTGTAGGTATCTCAGTTCGGTGTAGGTCGTTCGCTCCAAGCTGGGCTGTGTGCACGAA
CCCCCCGTTCAGCCCGACCGCTGCGCCTTATCCGGTAACTATCGTCTTGAGTCCAACCCGGTAAGACACG
ACTTATCGCCACTGGCAGCAGCCACTGGTAACAGGATTAGCAGAGCGAGGTATGTAGGCGGTGCTACAGA
GTTCTTGAAGTGGTGGCCTAACTACGGCTACACTAGAAGGACAGTATTTGGTATCTGCGCTCTGCTGAAG
CCAGTTACCTTCGGAAAAAGAGTTGGTAGCTCTTGATCCGGCAAACAAACCACCGCTGGTAGCGGTGGTT
TTTTTGTTTGCAAGCAGCAGATTACGCGCAGAAAAAAAGGATCTCAAGAAGATCCTTTGATCTTTTCTAC
GGGGTCTGACGCTCAGTGGAACGAAAACTCACGTTAAGGGATTTTGGTCATGAGATTATCAAAAAGGATC
TTCACCTAGATCCTTTTAAATTAAAAATGAAGTTTTAAATCAATCTAAAGTATATATGAGTAAACTTGGT
CTGACAGTTACCAATGCTTAATCAGTGAGGCACCTATCTCAGCGATCTGTCTATTTCGTTCATCCATAGT
TGCCTGACTCCCCGTCGTGTAGATAACTACGATACGGGAGGGCTTACCATCTGGCCCCAGTGCTGCAATG
ATACCGCGAGACCCACGCTCACCGGCTCCAGATTTATCAGCAATAAACCAGCCAGCCGGAAGGGCCGAGC
GCAGAAGTGGTCCTGCAACTTTATCCGCCTCCATCCAGTCTATTAATTGTTGCCGGGAAGCTAGAGTAAG
TAGTTCGCCAGTTAATAGTTTGCGCAACGTTGTTGCCATTGCTACAGGCATCGTGGTGTCACGCTCGTCG
TTTGGTATGGCTTCATTCAGCTCCGGTTCCCAACGATCAAGGCGAGTTACATGATCCCCCATGTTGTGCA
AAAAAGCGGTTAGCTCCTTCGGTCCTCCGATCGTTGTCAGAAGTAAGTTGGCCGCAGTGTTATCACTCAT
GGTTATGGCAGCACTGCATAATTCTCTTACTGTCATGCCATCCGTAAGATGCTTTTCTGTGACTGGTGAG
TACTCAACCAAGTCATTCTGAGAATAGTGTATGCGGCGACCGAGTTGCTCTTGCCCGGCGTCAATACGGG
ATAATACCGCGCCACATAGCAGAACTTTAAAAGTGCTCATCATTGGAAAACGTTCTTCGGGGCGAAAACT
CTCAAGGATCTTACCGCTGTTGAGATCCAGTTCGATGTAACCCACTCGTGCACCCAACTGATCTTCAGCA
TCTTTTACTTTCACCAGCGTTTCTGGGTGAGCAAAAACAGGAAGGCAAAATGCCGCAAAAAAGGGAATAA
GGGCGACACGGAAATGTTGAATACTCATACTCTTCCTTTTTCAATATTATTGAAGCATTTATCAGGGTTA
TTGTCTCATGAGCGGATACATATTTGAATGTATTTAGAAAAATAAACAAATAGGGGTTCCGCGCACATTT
CCCCGAAAAGTGCCACCTAAATTGTAAGCGTTAATATTTTGTTAAAATTCGCGTTAAATTTTTGTTAAAT
CAGCTCATTTTTTAACCAATAGGCCGAAATCGGCAAAATCCCTTATAAATCAAAAGAATAGACCGAGATA
GGGT
[37 nt withheld, positions 16175-16211]
AAAGAACGTGGACTCCAACGTCAAAGG
[49 nt withheld, positions 16239-16287]
T
[91 nt withheld, positions 16289-16379]
G
[124 nt withheld, positions 16381-16504]
CCCATTCGCCATTCAGGCTGCGCAACTGTTGGGAAGGGCGATCGGTGCGGGCCTCTTCGCTATTACGCCA
GCTGGCGAAAGGGGGATGTGCTGCAAGGCGATTAAGTTGGGTAACGCCAGGGTTTTCCCAGTCACGACGT
TGTAAAACGACGGCCAGTGAGCGCGCGTAATACGACTCACTATAGGGCGAATTGGAGCTCC
Features (pLannotate 1.2.2; 46 found; start..end, strand, type, name):
      3..1085    +  misc_feature   Rosa26 left arm: left homology arm from intron 1 of the mouse Rosa26 gene (Soriano, 1999)
   1092..1195    +  misc_feature   Ad SA: adenovirus major late transcript splice acceptor (Friedrich and Soriano, 1991)
   1214..1421    +  polyA_signal   bGH poly(A) signal: bovine growth hormone polyadenylation signal
   1435..1642    +  polyA_signal   bGH poly(A) signal: bovine growth hormone polyadenylation signal
   1651..2030    +  enhancer       CMV enhancer: human cytomegalovirus immediate early enhancer
   2032..2305    +  promoter       chicken β-actin promoter: No description available
   2306..3322    +  intron         chimeric intron: chimera between introns from chicken β-actin and rabbit β-globin
   3385..3418    +  protein_bind   loxP: Cre-mediated recombination occurs in the 8-bp core sequence (GCATACAT). Cre recombinase
   3425..3473    -  polyA_signal   HSV TK poly(A) signal: herpes simplex virus thymidine kinase polyadenylation signal (Cole and Stacy, 1985)
   3480..4283    -  CDS            NeoR/KanR: aminoglycoside phosphotransferase from Tn5; aph(3')-II (or nptII); confers resistance to neomycin, kanamycin, and G418 (Geneticin®)
   4288..4416    -  promoter       HSV TK promoter (fragment): herpes simplex virus thymidine kinase promoter
   4581..4913    -  CDS            DED1 (fragment): DED1_YEAST - Also known as SPP81. Experimental evidence at protein level: Swiss-Prot protein existence level 1. ATP-binding RNA helicase involved in translation initiation. Remodels RNA in response to ADP and ATP concentrations by facilitating disruption, but also formation of RNA duplexes. Has weak ATP-dependent affinity for dsRNA, but strong ATP-dependent affinity for ssRNA. Acts as a virus host factor involved in the replication of the MBV and the L-A viruses by promoting the negative-strand RNA synthesis. May be involved in recognition of the preinitiation complex and DNA binding of the RN
   4909..5019    -  CDS            YO201_YEAST (fragment): Protein uncertain: Swiss-Prot protein existence level 5. From Saccharomyces cerevisiae (strain ATCC 204508 / S288c) (Baker's yeast).
   5021..5095    +  CDS            small t antigen (fragment): SV40 (simian virus 40) small t antigen
   5097..5162    +  intron         small t intron: SV40 (simian virus 40) small t antigen intron
   5292..5312    +  CDS            SV40 NLS: nuclear localization signal of SV40 (simian virus 40) large T antigen
   5631..5713    +  CDS            large T antigen (fragment): large T antigen from SV40 (simian virus 40)
   5737..5871    +  polyA_signal   SV40 poly(A) signal: SV40 polyadenylation signal
   5891..5924    +  protein_bind   loxP: Cre-mediated recombination occurs in the 8-bp core sequence (GCATACAT). Cre recombinase
   5937..6056    +  protein_bind   attR1: mutant version of attR; recombination site for the Gateway® LR reaction LR Clonase™
   6086..6116    +  promoter       lac UV5 promoter: E. coli lac promoter with an "up" mutation
   6140..6169    +  promoter       cat promoter (fragment): promoter of the E. coli cat gene encoding chloramphenicol acetyltransferase
   6170..6829    +  CDS            CmR: chloramphenicol acetyltransferase; cat; confers resistance to chloramphenicol
   7008..7166    +  CDS            ccdA (fragment): CCDA_ECO57 - Also known as H, letA. Experimental evidence at protein level: Swiss-Prot protein existence level 1. Antitoxin component of a type II toxin-antitoxin (TA) system which inhibits the post-segregational killing (PSK) of plasmid-free cells, also referred to as a plasmid addiction system. Binds to and blocks the activity of CcdB; will also remove bound CcdB protein from the CcdB-GyrA complex by forming a CcdA-CcdB complex, a process termed rejuvenation. Functions as a transcriptional corepressor for the ccdAB operon, repression also requires CcdB (By similarity). From Escherichia coli
   7171..7473    +  CDS            ccdB: CCDB_ECOLI - Also known as G, letB, letD. Experimental evidence at protein level: Swiss-Prot protein existence level 1. Toxic component of a type II toxin-antitoxin (TA) system, functioning in plasmid maintainence. Responsible for the post- segregational killing (PSK) of plasmid-free cells, also referred to as a plasmid addiction system. Half-life of over 2 hours. Cell killing by CcdB is accompanied by filamentation, defects in chromosome and plasmid segregation, defects in cell division, formation of anucleate cells, decreased DNA synthesis and plasmid loss. Interferes with the activity of DN
   7517..7638    -  protein_bind   attR3: mutant version of attR; recombination site for the Gateway® LR reaction LR Clonase™
   7620..7640    -  protein_bind   attB2: mutant version of attB; core recombination site for the Gateway® BP reaction BP Clonase™
   7653..7686    -  protein_bind   FRT (minimal): supports FLP-mediated excision but not integration (Turan and Bode, 2011) FLP recombinase from the Saccharomyces cerevisiae 2μ plasmid
   7811..8273    +  misc_feature   IRES: internal ribosome entry site (IRES) of the encephalomyocarditis virus (EMCV)
   8291..9010    +  CDS            EBFP2: enhanced blue variant of GFP (Ai et al., 2007) mammalian codon-optimized
   9018..9051    -  protein_bind   FRT (minimal): supports FLP-mediated excision but not integration (Turan and Bode, 2011) FLP recombinase from the Saccharomyces cerevisiae 2μ plasmid
   9060..9267    +  polyA_signal   bGH poly(A) signal: bovine growth hormone polyadenylation signal
   9306..13646   +  misc_feature   Rosa26 right arm: right homology arm from intron 1 of the mouse Rosa26 gene (Soriano, 1999)
  13659..13691   -  misc_feature   MCS (fragment): pBluescript multiple cloning site
  13696..13818   +  promoter       PGK promoter (fragment): mouse phosphoglycerate kinase 1 promoter
  13858..13876   -  promoter       T3 promoter: promoter for bacteriophage T3 RNA polymerase
  13919..13941   -  protein_bind   lac operator (fragment): The lac repressor binds to the lac operator to inhibit transcription in E. coli. This inhibition can be relieved by adding lactose or isopropyl-β-D-thiogalactopyranoside (IPTG). lac repressor encoded by lacI
  13945..13975   -  promoter       lac promoter: promoter for the E. coli lac operon
  13990..14011   -  protein_bind   CAP binding site: CAP binding activates transcription in the presence of cAMP. E. coli catabolite activator protein
  14024..14116   -  CDS            lacI (fragment): lac repressor; lacI; The lac repressor binds to the lac operator to inhibit transcription in E. coli. This inhibition can be relieved by adding lactose or isopropyl-β-D-thiogalactopyranoside (IPTG).
  14299..14887   -  rep_origin     ori: high-copy-number ColE1/pMB1/pBR322/pUC origin of replication
  15058..15918   -  CDS            AmpR: β-lactamase; bla; confers resistance to ampicillin, carbenicillin, and related antibiotics
  15919..16023   -  promoter       AmpR promoter: bla
  16076..16504   -  rep_origin     f1 ori (sequence partly withheld): f1 bacteriophage origin of replication; arrow indicates direction of (+) strand synthesis
  16509..16664   -  CDS            lacZα (fragment): LacZα fragment of β-galactosidase; lacZ fragment
  16672..16690   +  promoter       T7 promoter: promoter for bacteriophage T7 RNA polymerase
