[The description below was written by a language model from this plasmid's Addgene catalogue record, the feature table of its GenBank file and pLannotate feature annotations shown in this document.]
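Description:
pR26 CAG/BFP Dest is a roughly 16.7 kb gene-targeting vector built on a Bluescript backbone for inserting conditional expression cassettes into the mouse Rosa26 locus. It replicates in E. coli from a high-copy ColE1/pUC origin, also carries an f1 origin, and is selected with ampicillin (backbone bla) together with chloramphenicol (CmR inside the Gateway cassette). Because that cassette also encodes the CcdB toxin, the empty destination vector must be propagated in a ccdB-tolerant strain.

The targeting payload sits between a short (about 1.1 kb) 5' homology arm and a longer (about 4.3 kb) 3' homology arm, both from Rosa26 intron 1. Just inside the 5' arm are an adenovirus splice acceptor and two bGH polyadenylation signals, which would be expected to capture and terminate the endogenous Rosa26 transcript. These are followed by the CAG promoter (CMV enhancer, chicken β-actin promoter, chimeric intron). Downstream lies a loxP-flanked STOP cassette containing a reverse-oriented HSV TK promoter-driven neomycin resistance gene and SV40-derived polyadenylation sequences, which blocks read-through until Cre excises it. Next comes the attR-flanked destination cassette (CmR, ccdB), which an LR Gateway reaction replaces with a gene of interest from an entry clone. This is followed by an FRT-flanked EMCV IRES-EBFP2 reporter and a bGH poly(A). After Cre recombination, the inserted gene and blue fluorescent protein are co-expressed from one bicistronic transcript, and FLP can remove the reporter.

The associated publication describes its use for generating Rosa26 knock-in mice with CRISPR/Cas9 in C57BL/6 zygotes. The additional 770 bp partial record annotates only a sequencing primer site and adds no further information.
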