Addgene plasmid #74282: pR26 CAG/BFP Dest
Purpose: Gene targeting vector for the mouse Rosa26 locus, including a CAG promoter, loxP flanked stop cassette, BFP, for gateway cloning
Depositing lab: Ralf Kuehn. Depositing organization: Max-Delbrueck-Centrum fuer Molekulare Medizin (MDC). Publication: Efficient generation of Rosa26 knock-in mice using CRISPR/Cas9 in C57BL/6 zygotes. Chu VT, Weber T, Graf R, Sommermann T, Petsch K, Sack U, Volchkov P, Rajewsky K, Kuhn R. BMC Biotechnol. 2016 Jan 16;16(1):4. doi: 10.1186/s12896-016-0234-4. PubMed 26772810.
Backbone
  Vector backbone: Bluescript
Growth in bacteria
  Bacterial resistance: Chloramphenicol and Ampicillin, 25 & 100 μg/mL
  Growth temperature: 30°C
  Growth strain: ccdB Survival
  Copy number: High Copy
Gene/Insert
  Gene/Insert name: Rosa26 5-homology region
  Species: M. musculus (mouse)
  Cloning method: Restriction Enzyme; 5′ cloning site I-SceI (destroyed during cloning); 3′ cloning site XbaI (destroyed during cloning)
  Sequencing primers: 5′ M13 forward; 3′ M13 reverse
Terms and licenses: Academic/Nonprofit Terms; Industry Terms: Not Available to Industry
How to cite: pR26 CAG/BFP Dest was a gift from Ralf Kuehn (Addgene plasmid # 74282 ; http://n2t.net/addgene:74282 ; RRID:Addgene_74282)
