LOCUS       Exported 770 bp ds-DNA linear SYN 24-MAY-2021
DEFINITION  Gene targeting vector for the mouse Rosa26 locus, including a CAG
            promoter, loxP flanked stop cassette, BFP, for gateway cloning.
ACCESSION   .
VERSION     .
KEYWORDS    pR26 CAG/BFP Dest
SOURCE      synthetic DNA construct
  ORGANISM  synthetic DNA construct
REFERENCE   1 (bases 1 to 770)
  AUTHORS   Chu VT, Weber T, Graf R, Sommermann T, Petsch K, Sack U, Volchkov P,
            Rajewsky K, Kuhn R
  TITLE     Efficient generation of Rosa26 knock-in mice using CRISPR/Cas9 in
            C57BL/6 zygotes.
  JOURNAL   BMC Biotechnol. 2016 Jan 16;16(1):4. doi: 10.1186/s12896-016-0234-4.
  PUBMED    26772810
REFERENCE   2 (bases 1 to 770)
  AUTHORS   .
  TITLE     Direct Submission
  JOURNAL   Exported May 24, 2021 from SnapGene Server 1.1.58
            http://www.snapgene.com
FEATURES             Location/Qualifiers
     source          1..770
                     /organism="synthetic DNA construct"
                     /mol_type="other DNA"
     primer_bind     complement(187..208)
                     /label=EGFP-N
                     /note="EGFP, reverse primer"
ORIGIN
        1 ttgtatggga tctgatctgg ggcctcggtg cacatgcttt acatgtgttt agtcgaggtt
       61 aaaaaaacgt ctaggccccc cgaaccacgg ggacgtggtt ttcctttgaa aaacacgatg
      121 ataatatggc cacaacccgg gatggtgagc aagggcgagg agctgttcac cggggtggtg
      181 cccatcctgg tcgagctgga cggcgacgta aacggccaca agttcagcgt gaggggcgag
      241 ggcgagggcg atgccaccaa cggcaagctg accctgaagt tcatctgcac caccggcaag
      301 ctgcccgtgc cctggcccac cctcgtgacc accctgagcc acggcgtgca gtgcttcgcc
      361 cgctaccccg accacatgaa gcagcacgac ttcttcaagt ccgccatgcc cgaaggctac
      421 gtccaggagc gcaccatctt cttcaaggac gacggcacct acaagacccg cgccgaggtg
      481 aagttcgagg gcgacaccct ggtgaaccgc atcgagctga agggcgtcga cttcaaggag
      541 gacggcaaca tcctggggca caagctggag tacaacttca acagccacaa catctatatc
      601 atggccgtca agcagaagaa cggcatcaag gtgaacttca agatccgcca caacgtggag
      661 gacggcagcg tgcagctcgc cgaccactac cagcagaaca cccccatcgg cgacggcccc
      721 gtgctgctgc ccgacagcca ctacctgagc acccagtccg tgctgagcaa
//
