>Addgene plasmid #74282 | pR26 CAG/BFP Dest | addgene partial sequence | sequence record 142343 | M13-F20 5'-TGTAAAACGACGGCCAGT-3'
CACCGCGGCAGGCCCTCCGAGCGTGGTGGAGCCGTTCTGTGAGACAGCCGGGTACGAGTCGTGACGCTGG
AAGGGGCAAGCGGGTGGTGGGCAGGAATGCGGTCCGCCCTGCAGCAACCGGAGGGGGAGGGAGAAGGGAG
CGGAAAAGTCTCCACCGGACGCGGCCATGGCTCGGGGGGGGGGGGG
