>Addgene plasmid #74282 | pR26 CAG/BFP Dest | addgene partial sequence | sequence record 142355 | M13-Rev 5'-CAGGAAACAGCTATGACC-3'
AAGCTGGGTACCGCGGCCGCGATCGCCCTGCAGGGCGGCGGCGCCTACCGGTGGATGTGGAATGTGTGCG
AGGCCAGAGGCCACTTGTGTAGCGCCAAGTGCCCAGCGGGGCTGCTAAAGCGCATGCTCCAGACTGCCTT
GGGAAAAGCGCCTCCCCTACCCGGTAGAATTCGATATCAAGCTTATCGATACCGTCGACGGTATCGATAA
GCTAGATGTCCTGAAATATTTCTATCAGAACAAGGTAGTATAAAGCTGGTAGGTATACAAAACGCTAGAC
TAGTTTCTATCCCTGACCCTTAATCTGCTAGTATATCCGTAGGAAGTTGCTTAAGTGCCACTAGTACCAA
CAGCCTCTGTTAGAGTGAACAGTAGATTTTAATGAAGGGCCAATAAAGACCACTTAAGACTACTGACTGA
ATTAAAAATCCACCCAGTGGAGTTAGTATTGGTTATAGTTATATAACAAAATATCCAACTTAGCCAGGCG
TGGTGGTGCACGCCTTTAATCCCGGCACTCAGGAGGCAGAGGCAGGCGGATTTCTGAGTTCGAGGCCAGC
CTGGTCTACAAAGTGAGTTCCAGGACAGCCAGGGCTATACAGAGAAACCCTGTCTCGAAAAACCAAAAAA
A
